Addgene plasmid #106792: gh133
Purpose: expression of gRNA targeting CHSY1
Depositing lab: Eric-Paul Bennett. Depositing organization: University of Copenhagen. Publication: A validated gRNA library for CRISPR/Cas9 targeting of the human glycosyltransferase genome. Narimatsu Y, Joshi HJ, Zhang Y, Gomes C, Chen YH, Lorenzetti F, Furukawa S, Schjoldager K, Hansen L, Clausen H, Bennett EP, Wandall HH. Glycobiology. 2018 Jan 5. pii: 4791732. doi: 10.1093/glycob/cwx101. PubMed 29315387.
Backbone
  Vector backbone: EPB104
  Backbone manufacturer: Eric-Paul Bennett (Addgene plasmid # 68369)
  Backbone size w/o insert (bp): 2376
  Vector type: Mammalian Expression
Growth in bacteria
  Bacterial resistance: Ampicillin, 100 μg/mL
  Growth temperature: 37°C
  Growth strain: DH5alpha
  Copy number: High Copy
Gene/Insert
  Gene/Insert name: CHSY1
  gRNA/shRNA sequence: GTACATCAAAGGAGACCGTC
  Species: H. sapiens (human)
  Entrez Gene: CHSY1 (a.k.a. CHSY, CSS1, ChSy-1, FLJ58581, KIAA0990, DKFZp434M032)
  Cloning method: Restriction Enzyme; 5′ cloning site unknown (unknown if destroyed); 3′ cloning site unknown (unknown if destroyed)
  Sequencing primers: 5′ T7NP
Terms and licenses: Academic/Nonprofit Terms; Industry Terms: Not Available to Industry
How to cite: gh133 was a gift from Eric-Paul Bennett (Addgene plasmid # 106792 ; http://n2t.net/addgene:106792 ; RRID:Addgene_106792)
