[The description below was written by a language model from this plasmid's Addgene catalogue record and pLannotate feature annotations shown in this document.]
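Description:
gh133 is a small mammalian-expression plasmid (about 2.7 kb in the assembled sequence) that produces a single CRISPR guide RNA directed against human CHSY1, the gene encoding chondroitin sulfate synthase 1. It is built on the EPB104 gRNA backbone and belongs to a validated guide library designed to cover the human glycosyltransferase genes. In bacteria it is maintained at high copy through a ColE1/pUC-type origin and selected with ampicillin via the β-lactamase gene and its native promoter. The plasmid carries no mammalian selection marker or reporter in the annotated features.

The functional cassette consists of the human U6 promoter, an RNA polymerase III promoter suited to short, uncapped transcripts, followed by a gap of roughly 20–30 nucleotides that accommodates the CHSY1 targeting spacer, and then the Streptococcus pyogenes Cas9 guide RNA scaffold. Transcription yields a complete single guide RNA. Because no Cas9 coding sequence is present, the nuclease must be supplied separately, for example from a co-transfected plasmid or a Cas9-expressing cell line. A T7 promoter lies just upstream of the U6 element and serves as the sequencing primer site for verifying the spacer. The remaining annotations (fragments of the M13 origin, lacZα, lacI and an RSF origin) are short partial matches that appear to be cloning-vector remnants and have no evident functional role. The record notes restriction-enzyme cloning but does not identify the sites used. The construct is typically used for transient delivery into human cells to disrupt CHSY1 in studies of glycosaminoglycan biosynthesis and glycosylation.
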