Features (pLannotate 1.2.2; 10 found; start..end, strand, type, name):
      3..134     -  rep_origin     M13 ori (fragment): M13 bacteriophage origin of replication; arrow indicates direction of (+) strand synthesis
    155..311     -  CDS            lacZα (fragment): LacZα fragment of β-galactosidase; lacZ fragment
    320..338     +  promoter       T7 promoter: promoter for bacteriophage T7 RNA polymerase
    398..638     +  promoter       U6 promoter: RNA polymerase III promoter for human U6 snRNA
    667..742     +  misc_RNA       gRNA scaffold: guide RNA scaffold for the Streptococcus pyogenes CRISPR/Cas9 system
    789..836     -  CDS            lacI (fragment): lac repressor; lacI; The lac repressor binds to the lac operator to inhibit transcription in E. coli. This inhibition can be relieved by adding lactose or isopropyl-β-D-thiogalactopyranoside (IPTG).
    873..913     -  rep_origin     RSF ori (fragment): Plasmids containing the RSF 1030 origin of replication can be propagated in E. coli cells that contain additional plasmids with compatible origins.
    991..1579    -  rep_origin     ori: high-copy-number ColE1/pMB1/pBR322/pUC origin of replication
   1750..2610    -  CDS            AmpR: β-lactamase; bla; confers resistance to ampicillin, carbenicillin, and related antibiotics
   2611..2715    -  promoter       AmpR promoter: bla
>Addgene plasmid #106792 | gh133 | addgene full sequence | sequence record 221301 | Addgene Assembled Full Sequence
CTAAATTGTAAGCGTTAATATTTTGTTAAAATTCGCGTTAAATTTTTGTTAAATCAGCTCATTTTTTAAC
CAATAGGCCGAAATCGGCAAAATCCCTTATAAATCAAAAGAATAGACCGAGATAGGGTTGAGTGGCCGCT
ACAGGGCGCTCCCATTCGCCATTCAGGCTGCGCAACTGTTGGGAAGGGCGTTTCGGTGCGGGCCTCTTCG
CTATTACGCCAGCTGGCGAAAGGGGGATGTGCTGCAAGGCGATTAAGTTGGGTAACGCCAGGGTTTTCCC
AGTCACGACGTTGTAAAACGACGGCCAGTGAGCGCGACGTAATACGACTCACTATAGGGCGAATTGGCGG
AAGGCCGTCAAGGCCACGTGTCTTGTCCAGAGCTCGATATCGAATTCGAGGGCCTATTTCCCATGATTCC
TTCATATTTGCATATACGATACAAGGCTGTTAGAGAGATAATTGGAATTAATTTGACTGTAAACACAAAG
ATATTAGTACAAAATACGTGACGTAGAAAGTAATAATTTCTTGGGTAGTTTGCAGTTTTAAAATTATGTT
TTAAAATGGACTATCATATGCTTACCGTAACTTGAAAGTATTTCGATTTCTTGGCTTTATATATCTTGTG
GAAAGGACGAAACACCGTACATCAAAGGAGACCGTCGTTTTAGAGCTAGAAATAGCAAGTTAAAATAAGG
CTAGTCCGTTATCAACTTGAAAAAGTGGCACCGAGTCGGTGCTTTTTTTGGTACCTGGAGCACAAGACTG
GCCTCATGGGCCTTCCGCTCACTGCCCGCTTTCCAGTCGGGAAACCTGTCGTGCCAGCTGCATTAACATG
GTCATAGCTGTTTCCTTGCGTATTGGGCGCTCTCCGCTTCCTCGCTCACTGACTCGCTGCGCTCGGTCGT
TCGGGTAAAGCCTGGGGTGCCTAATGAGCAAAAGGCCAGCAAAAGGCCAGGAACCGTAAAAAGGCCGCGT
TGCTGGCGTTTTTCCATAGGCTCCGCCCCCCTGACGAGCATCACAAAAATCGACGCTCAAGTCAGAGGTG
GCGAAACCCGACAGGACTATAAAGATACCAGGCGTTTCCCCCTGGAAGCTCCCTCGTGCGCTCTCCTGTT
CCGACCCTGCCGCTTACCGGATACCTGTCCGCCTTTCTCCCTTCGGGAAGCGTGGCGCTTTCTCATAGCT
CACGCTGTAGGTATCTCAGTTCGGTGTAGGTCGTTCGCTCCAAGCTGGGCTGTGTGCACGAACCCCCCGT
TCAGCCCGACCGCTGCGCCTTATCCGGTAACTATCGTCTTGAGTCCAACCCGGTAAGACACGACTTATCG
CCACTGGCAGCAGCCACTGGTAACAGGATTAGCAGAGCGAGGTATGTAGGCGGTGCTACAGAGTTCTTGA
AGTGGTGGCCTAACTACGGCTACACTAGAAGAACAGTATTTGGTATCTGCGCTCTGCTGAAGCCAGTTAC
CTTCGGAAAAAGAGTTGGTAGCTCTTGATCCGGCAAACAAACCACCGCTGGTAGCGGTGGTTTTTTTGTT
TGCAAGCAGCAGATTACGCGCAGAAAAAAAGGATCTCAAGAAGATCCTTTGATCTTTTCTACGGGGTCTG
ACGCTCAGTGGAACGAAAACTCACGTTAAGGGATTTTGGTCATGAGATTATCAAAAAGGATCTTCACCTA
GATCCTTTTAAATTAAAAATGAAGTTTTAAATCAATCTAAAGTATATATGAGTAAACTTGGTCTGACAGT
TACCAATGCTTAATCAGTGAGGCACCTATCTCAGCGATCTGTCTATTTCGTTCATCCATAGTTGCCTGAC
TCCCCGTCGTGTAGATAACTACGATACGGGAGGGCTTACCATCTGGCCCCAGTGCTGCAATGATACCGCG
AGAACCACGCTCACCGGCTCCAGATTTATCAGCAATAAACCAGCCAGCCGGAAGGGCCGAGCGCAGAAGT
GGTCCTGCAACTTTATCCGCCTCCATCCAGTCTATTAATTGTTGCCGGGAAGCTAGAGTAAGTAGTTCGC
CAGTTAATAGTTTGCGCAACGTTGTTGCCATTGCTACAGGCATCGTGGTGTCACGCTCGTCGTTTGGTAT
GGCTTCATTCAGCTCCGGTTCCCAACGATCAAGGCGAGTTACATGATCCCCCATGTTGTGCAAAAAAGCG
GTTAGCTCCTTCGGTCCTCCGATCGTTGTCAGAAGTAAGTTGGCCGCAGTGTTATCACTCATGGTTATGG
CAGCACTGCATAATTCTCTTACTGTCATGCCATCCGTAAGATGCTTTTCTGTGACTGGTGAGTACTCAAC
CAAGTCATTCTGAGAATAGTGTATGCGGCGACCGAGTTGCTCTTGCCCGGCGTCAATACGGGATAATACC
GCGCCACATAGCAGAACTTTAAAAGTGCTCATCATTGGAAAACGTTCTTCGGGGCGAAAACTCTCAAGGA
TCTTACCGCTGTTGAGATCCAGTTCGATGTAACCCACTCGTGCACCCAACTGATCTTCAGCATCTTTTAC
TTTCACCAGCGTTTCTGGGTGAGCAAAAACAGGAAGGCAAAATGCCGCAAAAAAGGGAATAAGGGCGACA
CGGAAATGTTGAATACTCATACTCTTCCTTTTTCAATATTATTGAAGCATTTATCAGGGTTATTGTCTCA
TGAGCGGATACATATTTGAATGTATTTAGAAAAATAAACAAATAGGGGTTCCGCGCACATTTCCCCGAAA
AGTGCCAC
