>Addgene plasmid #106792 | gh133 | addgene partial sequence | sequence record 221302 | hU6-F 5'-GAGGGCCTATTTCCCATGATT-3'
GGAATTAATTTGACTGTAAACACAAAGATATTAGTACAAAATACGTGACGTAGAAAGTAATAATTTCTTG
GGTAGTTTGCAGTTTTAAAATTATGTTTTAAAATGGACTATCATATGCTTACCGTAACTTGAAAGTATTT
CGATTTCTTGGCTTTATATATCTTGTGGAAAGGACGAAACACCGTACATCAAAGGAGACCGTCGTTTTAG
AGCTAGAAATAGCAAGTTAAAATAAGGCTAGTCCGTTATCAACTTGAAAAAGTGGCACCGAGTCGGTGCT
TTTTTTGGTACCTGGAGCACAAGACTGGCCTCATGGGCCTTCCGCTCACTGCCCGCTTTCCAGTCGGGAA
ACCTGTCGTGCCAGCTGCATTAACATGGTCATAGCTGTTTCCTTGCGTATTGGGCGCTCTCCGCTTCCTC
GCTCACTGACTCGCTGCGCTCGGTCGTTCGGGTAAAGCCTGGGGTGCCTAATGAGCAAAAGGCCAGCAAA
AGGCCAGGAACCGTAAAAAGGCCGCGTTGCTGGCGTTTTTCCATAGGCTCCGCCCCCCTGACGAGCATCA
CAAAAATCGACGCTCAAGTCAGAGGTGGCGAAACCCGACAGGACTATAAAGATACCAGGCGTTTCCCCCT
GGAAGCTCCCTCGTGCGCTCTCCTGTTCCGACCCTGCCGCTTACCGGATACCTGTCCGCCTTTCTCCCTT
CGGGAAGCGTGGCGCTTTCTCATAGCTCACGCTGTAGGTATCTCAGTTCGGTGTAGGTCGTTCGCTCCAA
GCTGGGCTGTGTGCACGAACCCCCCGTTCAGCCCGACCGCTGCGCCTTATCCGGTAACTATCGTCTTGAG
TCCAACCCGGTAAGACACGACTTATCGCCACTGGCAGCAGCCACTGGTAACAGGATTAGCAGAGCGAGGT
ATGTAGGCGGTGCTACAGAGTTCTTGAAGTGGTGG
